>Addgene plasmid #26271 | PSICORhp-mp21(v1) | addgene partial sequence | sequence record 32374 | 26271 with FUGW-Fwd
CCGACGCGCCATCTCTAGGCCCGCGCCGGCCCCCTCGCACAGACTTGTGGGAGAAGCTCGGCTACTCCCC
TGCCCCGGTTAATTTGCATATAATATTTCCTAGTAACTATAGAGGCTTAATGTGCGATAAAAGACAGATA
ATCTGTTCTTTTTAATACTAGCTACATTTTACATGATAGGCTTGGATTTCTATAACTTCGTATAGCATAC
ATTATACGAAGTTATAAACAGCACAAAAGGAAACTCACCCTAACTGTAAAGTAATTGTGTGTTTTGAGAC
TATAAATATCCCTTGGAGAAAAGCCTTGTTTGAGAACGGTGGAACTTTGATTCAAGAGATCAAAGTTCCA
CCGTTCTCNTTTTTTCTCGAGTACTAGGATCCATTAGGCGGCCGAATTCGTCGACCTCGAAATTCTACCG
GGTAGGGGAGGCGCTTTTCCCAAGGCAGTCTGGAGCATGCGCTTTAGCAGNNNNNCTGGGCACTTGGCGC
TACACAAGTGGCCTCTGGCCTCGCACACATTCCACATCCACCGGTAGGCGCCAACCGGCTCCGTTCTTTG
GTGGCCCCTTCGCGCCACCTTCTACTCCTCCCCTAGTCAGGAAGTTCCCCCCCGCCCCGCAGCTCGCGTC
GTGCAGGACGTGACAAATGGAAGTAGCACGTCTCACTAGTCTCGTGCAGATGGACAGCACCGCTGAGCAA
TGGAANGCGGGTAGGCCTTTGGGGCAGCGGCCAATAGCAGCTTTGCTCCTTCGCTTTCTGGGCTCAGAGG
CTGGGAAGGGGTGGGTCCGGGGGCGGGCTCAGGGGCGGGCTCAGGGGCGGGGCGGGCGCCCGAAGGTCCT
CCGGNGGCCCGGCATTCTGCACGCTTCAAAGCGCACGTCT
