[The description below was written by a language model from this plasmid's Addgene catalogue record.]
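Description:
PSICORhp-mp21(v1) is a lentiviral RNAi plasmid built on the pSicoR backbone (about 7.6 kb without insert) and carrying a short hairpin RNA directed against mouse p21. The roughly 55 bp hairpin cassette was inserted by restriction cloning between the HpaI and XhoI sites, with the HpaI site destroyed in the process. The plasmid is maintained in bacteria as a high-copy construct under ampicillin selection, in a recombination-deficient strain of the type commonly used to stabilise the repeated sequences of lentiviral vectors. Puromycin resistance is recorded as the selectable marker for transduced mammalian cells.

The record classifies the vector as mammalian expression, lentiviral, RNAi and Cre/Lox. In the pSicoR design, the shRNA expression cassette is generally understood to be constitutively active after integration and flanked by loxP sites, so that Cre recombinase excises it and switches knockdown off, giving a reversible, Cre-regulated loss of function. No feature table is provided, and the catalogue fields do not name the promoter driving the hairpin, the promoter driving the puromycin marker, or the individual lentiviral elements, so these details cannot be confirmed from the record. The "v1" in the name suggests that this is one of several hairpin versions against the same target, though the record does not say so.

The associated publication concerns the kinetics of direct cell reprogramming and how it can be accelerated. This fits the use of the construct for stable depletion of p21 in mouse cells, to test how loss of this factor influences reprogramming.
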