Addgene plasmid #26271: PSICORhp-mp21(v1)
Depositing lab: Rudolf Jaenisch. Depositing organization: Whitehead Institute for Biomedical Research. Publication: Direct cell reprogramming is a stochastic process amenable to acceleration. Hanna J, Saha K, Pando B, van Zon J, Lengner CJ, Creyghton MP, van Oudenaarden A, Jaenisch R. Nature. 2009 Dec 3. 462(7273):595-601. 10.1038/nature08592 PubMed 19898493.
Backbone
  Vector backbone: pSicoR
  Backbone size w/o insert (bp): 7560
  Vector type: Mammalian Expression, Lentiviral, RNAi, Cre/Lox
  Selectable markers: Puromycin
Growth in bacteria
  Bacterial resistance: Ampicillin, 100 μg/mL
  Growth temperature: 37°C
  Growth strain: Stbl3
  Copy number: High Copy
Gene/Insert
  Gene/Insert name: p21 shRNA
  gRNA/shRNA sequence: gagaacggtggaactttga
  Species: M. musculus (mouse)
  Insert size (bp): 55
  Cloning method: Restriction Enzyme; 5′ cloning site HpaI (destroyed during cloning); 3′ cloning site XhoI (unknown if destroyed)
  Sequencing primers: 5′ TGCAGGGGAAAGAATAGTAGAC
Terms and licenses: Academic/Nonprofit Terms; Industry Terms: Not Available to Industry
Depositor comments: The shRNA is directed against the mouse p21 sequence 5'- gagaacggtggaactttga -3'.
How to cite: PSICORhp-mp21(v1) was a gift from Rudolf Jaenisch (Addgene plasmid # 26271 ; http://n2t.net/addgene:26271 ; RRID:Addgene_26271)
